>Addgene plasmid #169509 | pFOX12-Tier1-PhCMV-eGFP | addgene full sequence | sequence record 364247 | Addgene NGS Result
CTGACGTCGACGGATCGGGAGATCTCCACGCGTGGTACCCTCGAGTTGACATTGATTATTGAGTAGTTAT
TAATAGTAATCAATTACGGGGTCATTAGTTCATAGCCCATATATGGAGTTCCGCGTTACATAACTTACGG
TAAATGGCCCGCCTGGCTGACCGCCCAACGACCCCCGCCCATTGACGTCAATAATGACGTATGTTCCCAT
AGTAACGCCAATAGGGACTTTCCATTGACGTCAATGGGTGGAGTATTTACGGTAAACTGCCCACTTGGCA
GTACATCAAGTGTATCATATGCCAAGTACGCCCCCTATTGACGTCAATGACGGTAAATGGCCCGCCTGGC
ATTATGCCCAGTACATGACCTTATGGGACTTTCCTACTTGGCAGTACATCTACGTATTAGTCATCGCTAT
TACCATGGTGATGCGGTTTTGGCAGTACATCAATGGGCGTGGATAGCGGTTTGACTCACGGGGATTTCCA
AGTCTCCACCCCATTGACGTCAATGGGAGTTTGTTTTGGCACCAAAATCAACGGGACTTTCCAAAATGTC
GTAACAACTCCGCCCCATTGACGCAAATGGGCGGTAGGCGTGTACGGTGGGAGGTCTATATAAGCAGAGC
TCTCTGGCTAACTAGAGAACCCACTGCTTACTGGCTTATCGAAATTAATACGACTCACTATAGGGAGACC
CAAGCTGTTCGAAGCGGAATTCACCATGACTAGTGGTGGTTCTGGTGTGAGCAAGGGCGAGGAGCTGTTC
ACCGGGGTGGTGCCCATCCTGGTCGAGCTGGACGGCGACGTAAACGGCCACAAGTTCAGCGTGTCCGGCG
AGGGCGAGGGCGATGCCACCTACGGCAAGCTGACCCTGAAGTTCATCTGCACCACCGGCAAGCTGCCCGT
GCCCTGGCCCACCCTCGTGACCACCCTGACCTACGGCGTGCAGTGCTTCAGCCGCTACCCCGACCACATG
AAGCAGCACGACTTCTTCAAGTCCGCCATGCCCGAAGGCTACGTCCAGGAGCGCACCATCTTCTTCAAGG
ACGACGGCAACTACAAGACCCGCGCCGAGGTGAAGTTCGAGGGCGACACCCTGGTGAACCGCATCGAGCT
GAAGGGCATCGACTTCAAGGAGGACGGCAACATCCTGGGGCACAAGCTGGAGTACAACTACAACAGCCAC
AACGTCTATATCATGGCCGACAAGCAGAAGAACGGCATCAAGGTGAACTTCAAGATCCGCCACAACATCG
AGGACGGCAGCGTGCAGCTCGCCGACCACTACCAGCAGAACACCCCCATCGGCGACGGCCCCGTGCTGCT
GCCCGACAACCACTACCTGAGCACCCAGTCCGCCCTGAGCAAAGACCCCAACGAGAAGCGCGATCACATG
GTCCTGCTGGAGTTCGTGACCGCCGCCGGGATCACTCTCGGCATGGACGAGCTGTACAAGGCTAGCGGAT
CCACCGGTGTCTAGAAAGCTTTGAGGCCGGCCTGCAGGGATCAGCCTCGACTGTGCCTTCTAGTTGCCAG
CCATCTGTTGTTTGCCCCTCCCCCGTGCCTTCCTTGACCCTGGAAGGTGCCACTCCCACTGTCCTTTCCT
AATAAAATGAGGAAATTGCATCGCATTGTCTGAGTAGGTGTCATTCTATTCTGGGGGGTGGGGTGGGGCA
GGACAGCAAGGGGGAGGATTGGGAAGACAATAGCAGGCATGCTGGGGATGCGGTGGGCTCTATGGCTTCT
GAGGCGGAAAGAACCAGCTGGGGCTCTAGGGGGTATCCCC
[124 nt withheld, positions 1791-1914]
C
[91 nt withheld, positions 1916-2006]
A
[49 nt withheld, positions 2008-2056]
CCTTTGACGTTGGAGTCCACGTTCTTT
[37 nt withheld, positions 2084-2120]
ACCCTATCTCGGTCTATTCTTTTGATTTATAAGGGATTTTGCCGATTTCGGCCTATTGGTTAAAAAATGA
GCTGATTTAACAAAAATTTAACGCGAATTAATTCTGTGGAATGTGTGTCAGTTAGGGTGTGGAAAGTCCC
CAGGCTCCCCAGCAGGCAGAAGTATGCAAAGCATGCATCTCAATTAGTCAGCAACCAGGTGTGGAAAGTC
CCCAGGCTCCCCAGCAGGCAGAAGTATGCAAAGCATGCATCTCAATTAGTCAGCAACCATAGTCCCGCCC
CTAACTCCGCCCATCCCGCCCCTAACTCCGCCCAGTTCCGCCCATTCTCCGCCCCATGGCTGACTAATTT
TTTTTATTTATGCAGAGGCCGAGGCCGCCTCTGCCTCTGAGCTATTCCAGAAGTAGTGAGGAGGCTTTTT
TGGAGGCCTAGGCTTTTGCAAAAAGCTCCCGGGAGCTTGTATATCCATTTTCGGATCTGATCAAGAGACA
GGATGAGGATCGTTTCGCATGATTGAACAAGATGGATTGCACGCAGGTTCTCCGGCCGCTTGGGTGGAGA
GGCTATTCGGCTATGACTGGGCACAACAGACAATCGGCTGCTCTGATGCCGCCGTGTTCCGGCTGTCAGC
GCAGGGGCGCCCGGTTCTTTTTGTCAAGACCGACCTGTCCGGTGCCCTGAATGAACTGCAGGACGAGGCA
GCGCGGCTATCGTGGCTGGCCACGACGGGCGTTCCTTGCGCAGCTGTGCTCGACGTTGTCACTGAAGCGG
GAAGGGACTGGCTGCTATTGGGCGAAGTGCCGGGGCAGGATCTCCTGTCATCTCACCTTGCTCCTGCCGA
GAAAGTATCCATCATGGCTGATGCAATGCGGCGGCTGCATACGCTTGATCCGGCTACCTGCCCATTCGAC
CACCAAGCGAAACATCGCATCGAGCGAGCACGTACTCGGATGGAAGCCGGTCTTGTCGATCAGGATGATC
TGGACGAAGAGCATCAGGGGCTCGCGCCAGCCGAACTGTTCGCCAGGCTCAAGGCGCGCATGCCCGACGG
CGAGGATCTCGTCGTGACCCATGGCGATGCCTGCTTGCCGAATATCATGGTGGAAAATGGCCGCTTTTCT
GGATTCATCGACTGTGGCCGGCTGGGTGTGGCGGACCGCTATCAGGACATAGCGTTGGCTACCCGTGATA
TTGCTGAAGAGCTTGGCGGCGAATGGGCTGACCGCTTCCTCGTGCTTTACGGTATCGCCGCTCCCGATTC
GCAGCGCATCGCCTTCTATCGCCTTCTTGACGAGTTCTTCTGAGCGGGACTCTGGGGTTCGAAATGACCG
ACCAAGCGACGCCCAACCTGCCATCACGAGATTTCGATTCCACCGCCGCCTTCTATGAAAGGTTGGGCTT
CGGAATCGTTTTCCGGGACGCCGGCTGGATGATCCTCCAGCGCGGGGATCTCATGCTGGAGTTCTTCGCC
CACCCCAACTTGTTTATTGCAGCTTATAATGGTTACAAATAAAGCAATAGCATCACAAATTTCACAAATA
AAGCATTTTTTTCACTGCATTCTAGTTGTGGTTTGTCCAAACTCATCAATGTATCTTATCATGTCTGTAT
ACCGTCGACCTCTAGCTAGAGCTTGGCGTAATCATGGTCATAGCTGTTTCCTGTGTGAAATTGTTATCCG
CTCACAATTCCACACAACATACGAGCCGGAAGCATAAAGTGTAAAGCCTGGGGTGCCTAATGAGTGAGCT
AACTCACATTAATTGCGTTGCGCTCACTGCCCGCTTTCCAGTCGGGAAACCTGTCGTGCCAGCTGCATTA
ATGAATCGGCCAACGCGCGGGGAGAGGCGGTTTGCGTATTGGGCGCTCTTCCGCTTCCTCGCTCACTGAC
TCGCTGCGCTCGGTCGTTCGGCTGCGGCGAGCGGTATCAGCTCACTCAAAGGCGGTAATACGGTTATCCA
CAGAATCAGGGGATAACGCAGGAAAGAACATGTGAGCAAAAGGCCAGCAAAAGGCCAGGAACCGTAAAAA
GGCCGCGTTGCTGGCGTTTTTCCATAGGCTCCGCCCCCCTGACGAGCATCACAAAAATCGACGCTCAAGT
CAGAGGTGGCGAAACCCGACAGGACTATAAAGATACCAGGCGTTTCCCCCTGGAAGCTCCCTCGTGCGCT
CTCCTGTTCCGACCCTGCCGCTTACCGGATACCTGTCCGCCTTTCTCCCTTCGGGAAGCGTGGCGCTTTC
TCATAGCTCACGCTGTAGGTATCTCAGTTCGGTGTAGGTCGTTCGCTCCAAGCTGGGCTGTGTGCACGAA
CCCCCCGTTCAGCCCGACCGCTGCGCCTTATCCGGTAACTATCGTCTTGAGTCCAACCCGGTAAGACACG
ACTTATCGCCACTGGCAGCAGCCACTGGTAACAGGATTAGCAGAGCGAGGTATGTAGGCGGTGCTACAGA
GTTCTTGAAGTGGTGGCCTAACTACGGCTACACTAGAAGAACAGTATTTGGTATCTGCGCTCTGCTGAAG
CCAGTTACCTTCGGAAAAAGAGTTGGTAGCTCTTGATCCGGCAAACAAACCACCGCTGGTAGCGGTGGTT
TTTTTGTTTGCAAGCAGCAGATTACGCGCAGAAAAAAAGGATCTCAAGAAGATCCTTTGATCTTTTCTAC
GGGGTCTGACGCTCAGTGGAACGAAAACTCACGTTAAGGGATTTTGGTCATGAGATTATCAAAAAGGATC
TTCACCTAGATCCTTTTAAATTAAAAATGAAGTTTTAAATCAATCTAAAGTATATATGAGTAAACTTGGT
CTGACAGTTACCAATGCTTAATCAGTGAGGCACCTATCTCAGCGATCTGTCTATTTCGTTCATCCATAGT
TGCCTGACTCCCCGTCGTGTAGATAACTACGATACGGGAGGGCTTACCATCTGGCCCCAGTGCTGCAATG
ATACCGCGAGACCCACGCTCACCGGCTCCAGATTTATCAGCAATAAACCAGCCAGCCGGAAGGGCCGAGC
GCAGAAGTGGTCCTGCAACTTTATCCGCCTCCATCCAGTCTATTAATTGTTGCCGGGAAGCTAGAGTAAG
TAGTTCGCCAGTTAATAGTTTGCGCAACGTTGTTGCCATTGCTACAGGCATCGTGGTGTCACGCTCGTCG
TTTGGTATGGCTTCATTCAGCTCCGGTTCCCAACGATCAAGGCGAGTTACATGATCCCCCATGTTGTGCA
AAAAAGCGGTTAGCTCCTTCGGTCCTCCGATCGTTGTCAGAAGTAAGTTGGCCGCAGTGTTATCACTCAT
GGTTATGGCAGCACTGCATAATTCTCTTACTGTCATGCCATCCGTAAGATGCTTTTCTGTGACTGGTGAG
TACTCAACCAAGTCATTCTGAGAATAGTGTATGCGGCGACCGAGTTGCTCTTGCCCGGCGTCAATACGGG
ATAATACCGCGCCACATAGCAGAACTTTAAAAGTGCTCATCATTGGAAAACGTTCTTCGGGGCGAAAACT
CTCAAGGATCTTACCGCTGTTGAGATCCAGTTCGATGTAACCCACTCGTGCACCCAACTGATCTTCAGCA
TCTTTTACTTTCACCAGCGTTTCTGGGTGAGCAAAAACAGGAAGGCAAAATGCCGCAAAAAAGGGAATAA
GGGCGACACGGAAATGTTGAATACTCATACTCTTCCTTTTTCAATATTATTGAAGCATTTATCAGGGTTA
TTGTCTCATGAGCGGATACATATTTGAATGTATTTAGAAAAATAAACAAATAGGGGTTCCGCGCACATTT
CCCCGAAAAGTGCCAC
Features (pLannotate 1.2.2; 19 found; start..end, strand, type, name):
    124..427     +  enhancer       CMV enhancer: human cytomegalovirus immediate early enhancer
    428..631     +  promoter       CMV promoter: human cytomegalovirus (CMV) immediate early promoter
    627..660     +  LTR            5' LTR (truncated) (fragment): truncated 5' long terminal repeat (LTR) from HIV-1
    676..694     +  promoter       T7 promoter: promoter for bacteriophage T7 RNA polymerase
    747..1460    +  CDS            EGFP: EGFP is a basic (constitutively fluorescent) green fluorescent protein published in 1996, derived from Aequorea victoria. It is reported to be a rapidly-maturing weak dimer with moderate acid sensitivity.
   1521..1745    +  polyA_signal   bGH poly(A) signal: bovine growth hormone polyadenylation signal
   1749..1770    +  promoter       SV40 promoter (fragment): SV40 enhancer and early promoter
   1791..2219    +  rep_origin     f1 ori (sequence partly withheld): f1 bacteriophage origin of replication; arrow indicates direction of (+) strand synthesis
   2233..2562    +  promoter       SV40 promoter: SV40 enhancer and early promoter
   2629..3420    +  CDS            neo: KKA2_KLEPN - Also known as kan, nptII. Experimental evidence at protein level: Swiss-Prot protein existence level 1. Resistance to kanamycin, neomycin, paromomycin, ribostamycin, butirosin and gentamicin B. From Klebsiella pneumoniae.
   3444..3602    +  CDS            ble (fragment): BLE_KLEPN - Experimental evidence at protein level: Swiss-Prot protein existence level 1. Binding protein with a strong affinity to the bleomycin family of antibiotics. Binds to CL990; an antimitotic-antibiotic compound. From Klebsiella pneumoniae.
   3597..3718    +  polyA_signal   SV40 poly(A) signal: SV40 polyadenylation signal
   3791..3807    -  protein_bind   lac operator: The lac repressor binds to the lac operator to inhibit transcription in E. coli. This inhibition can be relieved by adding lactose or isopropyl-β-D-thiogalactopyranoside (IPTG). lac repressor encoded by lacI
   3815..3845    -  promoter       lac promoter: promoter for the E. coli lac operon
   3860..3881    -  protein_bind   CAP binding site: CAP binding activates transcription in the presence of cAMP. E. coli catabolite activator protein
   3894..3986    -  CDS            lacI (fragment): lac repressor; lacI; The lac repressor binds to the lac operator to inhibit transcription in E. coli. This inhibition can be relieved by adding lactose or isopropyl-β-D-thiogalactopyranoside (IPTG).
   4169..4757    -  rep_origin     ori: high-copy-number ColE1/pMB1/pBR322/pUC origin of replication
   4928..5788    -  CDS            AmpR: β-lactamase; bla; confers resistance to ampicillin, carbenicillin, and related antibiotics
   5789..5893    -  promoter       AmpR promoter: bla
