[The description below was written by a language model from this plasmid's Addgene catalogue record and pLannotate feature annotations shown in this document.]
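Description:
pFOX12-Tier1-PhCMV-eGFP is a mammalian expression plasmid built on pMM1, a pcDNA3.1-derived backbone, and belongs to the VAMSyB modular plasmid architecture for mammalian synthetic biology, in which it is designated a "Tier-1" vector. The sequenced record is 5,916 nt. In E. coli it is maintained at high copy through a ColE1/pUC-type origin and selected with ampicillin via a β-lactamase gene under its own promoter. An f1 phage origin is also present, as are remnants of the lac promoter/operator region that are typical backbone carry-over with no stated function here.

The payload is a simple constitutive reporter unit, PhCMV-eGFP-pA. The human cytomegalovirus immediate-early enhancer and promoter drive the EGFP coding sequence, and transcripts are terminated by the bovine growth hormone polyadenylation signal. A T7 promoter lies between the CMV promoter and the reporter, as in pcDNA3.1, and could support in vitro transcription. A separate cassette, made up of the SV40 enhancer/early promoter, the neomycin phosphotransferase gene and the SV40 poly(A) signal, allows G418 selection of stably transfected mammalian cells. The automated annotation also flags short fragments called as an HIV-1 5' LTR, an SV40 promoter piece, ble and lacI. These are partial matches rather than functional elements, and the record gives no indication that the plasmid is a viral vector.

The record supports its use as a constitutive green fluorescent reporter in mammalian cells, for example as a transfection or expression control, and as a basic single-expression-unit module within the VAMSyB system. The cloning sites used to insert the cassette are not recorded.
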