Addgene plasmid #169509: pFOX12-Tier1-PhCMV-eGFP
Purpose: Tier-1 vector encoding PhCMV-driven green fluorescent protein eGFP (PhCMV-eGFP-pA).
Depositing lab: Martin Fussenegger. Depositing organization: ETH Zurich (Swiss Federal Institute of Technology). Publication: A versatile plasmid architecture for mammalian synthetic biology (VAMSyB). Haellman V, Strittmatter T, Bertschi A, Stucheli P, Fussenegger M. Metab Eng. 2021 Jul;66:41-50. doi: 10.1016/j.ymben.2021.04.003. Epub 2021 Apr 18. PubMed 33857582.
Backbone
  Vector backbone: pMM1 (pcDNA3.1-based)
  Backbone size w/o insert (bp): 4435
  Vector type: Mammalian Expression
  Selectable markers: Neomycin (select with G418)
Growth in bacteria
  Bacterial resistance: Ampicillin, 100 μg/mL
  Growth temperature: 37°C
  Growth strain: DH5alpha
  Copy number: High Copy
Gene/Insert
  Gene/Insert name: PCMV-driven enhanced green fluorescent protein (alt name: PCMV-eGFP)
  Species: Synthetic
  Promoter: PhCMV
  Cloning method: Restriction Enzyme; 5′ cloning site Unknown (unknown if destroyed)
  Sequencing primers: 5′ AmpStart; 3′ BGH-rev
Terms and licenses: Academic/Nonprofit Terms; Industry Terms: Not Available to Industry
How to cite: pFOX12-Tier1-PhCMV-eGFP was a gift from Martin Fussenegger (Addgene plasmid # 169509 ; http://n2t.net/addgene:169509 ; RRID:Addgene_169509)
